Addgene plasmid #111928: OeNL(Ca2+)_18μ-pcDNA3
Purpose: Orange color bright luminescent calcium indicator with intermediate affinity
Depositing lab: Takeharu Nagai. Depositing organization: The University of Osaka. Publication: Bioluminescent Low-Affinity Ca(2+) Indicator for ER with Multicolor Calcium Imaging in Single Living Cells. Hossain MN, Suzuki K, Iwano M, Matsuda T, Nagai T. ACS Chem Biol. 2018 Mar 9. doi: 10.1021/acschembio.7b01014. PubMed 29494125.
Backbone
  Vector backbone: pcDNA3
  Backbone manufacturer: Invitrogen
  Backbone size w/o insert (bp): 5400
  Total vector size (bp): 7107
  Vector type: Mammalian Expression
  Selectable markers: Neomycin (select with G418)
Growth in bacteria
  Bacterial resistance: Ampicillin, 100 μg/mL
  Growth temperature: 37°C
  Growth strain: DH5alpha
  Copy number: High Copy
Gene/Insert
  Gene/Insert name: OeNL(Ca2+)_18μ
  Species: Synthetic
  Insert size (bp): 1707
  Mutation: E67D, E104D, D133E at CaM
  GenBank ID: LC334055
  Promoter: CMV
  Cloning method: Restriction Enzyme; 5′ cloning site BamHI (not destroyed); 3′ cloning site EcoRI (not destroyed)
  Sequencing primers: 5′ TTGGATCCGATGGTGAGCAAGGGCGAGGAG; 3′ ATGCTCGAGTTACGCCAGAATGCGTTCGCACAG
Terms and licenses: Academic/Nonprofit Terms; Industry Terms: Not Available to Industry
How to cite: OeNL(Ca2+)_18μ-pcDNA3 was a gift from Takeharu Nagai (Addgene plasmid # 111928 ; http://n2t.net/addgene:111928 ; RRID:Addgene_111928)
