[The description below was written by a language model from this plasmid's Addgene catalogue record and pLannotate feature annotations shown in this document.]
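Description:
OeNL(Ca2+)_18μ-pcDNA3 is a mammalian expression plasmid built on the Invitrogen pcDNA3 backbone that encodes a synthetic, orange-emitting bioluminescent calcium indicator described as having intermediate affinity. It is propagated in E. coli as a high-copy plasmid through a ColE1/pUC-type origin with ampicillin selection (AmpR under its own bla promoter). It also carries an f1 origin for single-stranded DNA production. For mammalian cells, an SV40 early promoter drives the neomycin phosphotransferase gene followed by an SV40 poly(A) signal, allowing G418 selection of stable transfectants. The catalogue lists a total size of 7107 bp, while the sequenced record annotated here is 7,125 nt.

The roughly 1.7 kb insert sits between BamHI and EcoRI sites downstream of the CMV immediate early enhancer and promoter and is terminated by the bovine growth hormone poly(A) signal. T7 and SP6 promoters flank the cloning region. The annotated open reading frame begins with the orange fluorescent protein mKOκ, followed by an N-terminal fragment of NanoLuc luciferase, a calmodulin domain, a short myosin light chain kinase-derived segment (the sort of calmodulin-binding peptide typically paired with calmodulin in such sensors), and the remaining NanoLuc fragment. This layout fits a split-luciferase design in which calcium-dependent binding of calmodulin to the peptide restores luciferase activity, with energy transfer to mKOκ plausibly shifting emission to orange. The calmodulin carries E67D, E104D and D133E substitutions, which presumably tune the calcium affinity. The associated work concerns multicolour bioluminescent calcium imaging in single living cells. Short hits annotated as HIV-1 LTR, ble and lacI are small fragments and probably annotation artefacts of the backbone.
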