Features (pLannotate 1.2.2; 25 found; start..end, strand, type, name):
    162..541     +  enhancer       CMV enhancer: human cytomegalovirus immediate early enhancer
    542..745     +  promoter       CMV promoter: human cytomegalovirus (CMV) immediate early promoter
    741..774     +  LTR            5' LTR (truncated) (fragment): truncated 5' long terminal repeat (LTR) from HIV-1
    790..808     +  promoter       T7 promoter: promoter for bacteriophage T7 RNA polymerase
    841..1494    +  CDS            mKO&kappa;: mKO&kappa; is a basic (constitutively fluorescent) orange fluorescent protein published in 2008, derived from Verrillofungia concinna. It has low acid sensitivity.
   1500..1684    +  CDS            Nluc (fragment): NanoLuc® luciferase human codon-optimized
   1690..2136    +  CDS            CALM_STIJA: Experimental evidence at protein level: Swiss-Prot protein existence level 1. Calmodulin mediates the control of a large number of enzymes, ion channels and other proteins by Ca(2+). Among the enzymes to be stimulated by the calmodulin-Ca(2+) complex are a number of protein kinases and phosphatases. From Stichopus japonicus (Sea cucumber).
   2143..2220    +  CDS            MYLK2 (fragment): MYLK2_HUMAN - Experimental evidence at protein level: Swiss-Prot protein existence level 1. Implicated in the level of global muscle contraction and cardiac function. Phosphorylates a specific serine in the N-terminus of a myosin light chain. From Homo sapiens (Human).
   2227..2544    +  CDS            Nluc (fragment): NanoLuc® luciferase human codon-optimized
   2605..2623    -  promoter       SP6 promoter: promoter for bacteriophage SP6 RNA polymerase
   2649..2873    +  polyA_signal   bGH poly(A) signal: bovine growth hormone polyadenylation signal
   2877..2898    +  promoter       SV40 promoter (fragment): SV40 enhancer and early promoter
   2919..3347    +  rep_origin     f1 ori (sequence partly withheld): f1 bacteriophage origin of replication; arrow indicates direction of (+) strand synthesis
   3361..3690    +  promoter       SV40 promoter: SV40 enhancer and early promoter
   3757..4548    +  CDS            neo: KKA2_KLEPN - Also known as kan, nptII. Experimental evidence at protein level: Swiss-Prot protein existence level 1. Resistance to kanamycin, neomycin, paromomycin, ribostamycin, butirosin and gentamicin B. From Klebsiella pneumoniae.
   4572..4730    +  CDS            ble (fragment): BLE_KLEPN - Experimental evidence at protein level: Swiss-Prot protein existence level 1. Binding protein with a strong affinity to the bleomycin family of antibiotics. Binds to CL990; an antimitotic-antibiotic compound. From Klebsiella pneumoniae.
   4725..4846    +  polyA_signal   SV40 poly(A) signal: SV40 polyadenylation signal
   4919..4935    -  protein_bind   lac operator: The lac repressor binds to the lac operator to inhibit transcription in E. coli. This inhibition can be relieved by adding lactose or isopropyl-β-D-thiogalactopyranoside (IPTG). lac repressor encoded by lacI
   4943..4973    -  promoter       lac promoter: promoter for the E. coli lac operon
   4988..5009    -  protein_bind   CAP binding site: CAP binding activates transcription in the presence of cAMP. E. coli catabolite activator protein
   5022..5114    -  CDS            lacI (fragment): lac repressor; lacI; The lac repressor binds to the lac operator to inhibit transcription in E. coli. This inhibition can be relieved by adding lactose or isopropyl-β-D-thiogalactopyranoside (IPTG).
   5297..5885    -  rep_origin     ori: high-copy-number ColE1/pMB1/pBR322/pUC origin of replication
   6056..6916    -  CDS            AmpR: β-lactamase; bla; confers resistance to ampicillin, carbenicillin, and related antibiotics
   6917..7021    -  promoter       AmpR promoter: bla
   7080..7       -  misc_feature   bom (fragment) (across the origin): basis of mobility region from pBR322
>Addgene plasmid #111928 | OeNL(Ca2+)_18μ-pcDNA3 | addgene full sequence | sequence record 214004 | Addgene NGS Result
CCAGTATCTGCTCCCTGCTTGTGTGTTGGAGGTCGCTGAGTAGTGCGCGAGCAAAATTTAAGCTACAACA
AGGCAAGGCTTGACCGACAATTGCATGAAGAATCTGCTTAGGGTTAGGCGTTTTGCGCTGCTTCGCGATG
TACGGGCCAGATATACGCGTTGACATTGATTATTGACTAGTTATTAATAGTAATCAATTACGGGGTCATT
AGTTCATAGCCCATATATGGAGTTCCGCGTTACATAACTTACGGTAAATGGCCCGCCTGGCTGACCGCCC
AACGACCCCCGCCCATTGACGTCAATAATGACGTATGTTCCCATAGTAACGCCAATAGGGACTTTCCATT
GACGTCAATGGGTGGAGTATTTACGGTAAACTGCCCACTTGGCAGTACATCAAGTGTATCATATGCCAAG
TACGCCCCCTATTGACGTCAATGACGGTAAATGGCCCGCCTGGCATTATGCCCAGTACATGACCTTATGG
GACTTTCCTACTTGGCAGTACATCTACGTATTAGTCATCGCTATTACCATGGTGATGCGGTTTTGGCAGT
ACATCAATGGGCGTGGATAGCGGTTTGACTCACGGGGATTTCCAAGTCTCCACCCCATTGACGTCAATGG
GAGTTTGTTTTGGCACCAAAATCAACGGGACTTTCCAAAATGTCGTAACAACTCCGCCCCATTGACGCAA
ATGGGCGGTAGGCGTGTACGGTGGGAGGTCTATATAAGCAGAGCTCTCTGGCTAACTAGAGAACCCACTG
CTTACTGGCTTATCGAAATTAATACGACTCACTATAGGGAGACCCAAGCTTGGTACCGAGCTCGGATCCG
ATGGTGAGCGTGATCAAGCCCGAGATGAAGATGAGGTACTACATGGACGGCTCCGTCAATGGGCATGAGT
TCACAATCGAGGGTGAGGGCACAGGCAGACCTTACGAGGGACATCAGGAGATGACACTGCGCGTCACAAT
GGCCGAGGGCGGGCCAATGCCTTTCGCCTTCGACCTGGTGTCCCACGTGTTCTGTTACGGCCACAGAGTT
TTTACCAAGTACCCAGAAGAGATCCCAGACTATTTCAAGCAGGCCTTTCCTGAGGGCCTGTCCTGGGAGA
GGTCCCTGGAGTTCGAGGACGGCGGCTCCGCCTCCGTGAGCGCCCACATCAGCCTGAGGGGCAACACCTT
CTACCACAAGTCCAAGTTCACCGGCGTGAACTTCCCCGCCGACGGCCCCATCATGCAGAACCAGAGCGTG
GACTGGGAGCCCTCCACCGAGAAGATCACCGCCAGCGACGGCGTGCTGAAGGGCGACGTGACCATGTACC
TGAAGCTGGAGGGCGGCGGCAACCACAAGTGCCAGTTCAAGACCACCTACAAGGCCGCCAAGGAGATCCT
GGAGATGCCCGGCGACCACTACATCGGCCACAGGCTGGTGAGGAAGACCGAGGGCAACATCACCGAGCAG
GTGGAGGACGCCGTGGCCCACTCCGGTACCGAAGATTTCGTTGGGGACTGGCGACAGACAGCCGGCTACA
ACCTGGACCAAGTCCTTGAACAGGGAGGTGTGTCCAGTTTGTTTCAGAATCTCGGGGTGTCCGTAACTCC
GATCCAAAGGATTGTCCTGAGCGGTGAAAATGGGCTGAAGATCGACATCCATGTCATCATCCCGTATGAA
GGTCCATGGATGCATGACCAACTGACAGAAGAGCAGATTGCAGAGTTCAAAGAAGCCTTCTCATTATTCG
ACAAGGATGGGGACGGCACCATCACCACAAAGGAACTTGGCACCGTTATGAGGTCGCTTGGACAAAACCC
AACGGAAGCAGAATTGCAGGATATGATCAATGAAGTCGATGCTGATGGCAATGGAACGATTTACTTTCCT
GATTTTCTTACTATGATGGCTAGAAAAATGAAGGACACAGACAGCGAAGAGGAAATCCGAGAAGCATTCC
GTGTTTTTGACAAGGATGGGAACGGCTACATCAGCGCTGCTGATTTACGTCACGTCATGACAAACCTCGG
GGAGAAGTTAACAGATGAAGAAGTTGATGAAATGATAAGGGAAGCAGATATCGATGGTGAAGGCCAAGTA
AACTATGAAGAGTTTGTACAAATGATGACAGCAAAGGGGGGGAAGAGGCGCTGGAAGAAAAACTTCATTG
CCGTCAGCGCTGCCAACCGGTTCAAGAAGATCTCCAGCTCCGGGGCACTGGAGCTCCTGAGCGGCGACCA
AATGGGCCAGATCGAAAAAATTTTTAAGGTGGTGTACCCTGTGGATGATCATCACTTTAAGGTGATCCTG
CACTATGGCACACTGGTAATCGACGGGGTTACGCCGAACATGATCGACTATTTCGGACGGCCGTATGAAG
GCATCGCCGTGTTCGACGGCAAAAAGATCACTGTAACAGGGACCCTGTGGAACGGCAACAAAATTATCGA
CGAGCGCCTGATCAACCCCGACGGCTCCCTGCTGTTCCGAGTAACCATCAACGGAGTGACCGGCTGGCGG
CTGTGCGAACGCATTCTGGCGTAAGAATTCTGCAGATATCCATCACACTGGCGGCCGCTCGAGCATGCAT
CTAGAGGGCCCTATTCTATAGTGTCACCTAAATGCTAGAGCTCGCTGATCAGCCTCGACTGTGCCTTCTA
GTTGCCAGCCATCTGTTGTTTGCCCCTCCCCCGTGCCTTCCTTGACCCTGGAAGGTGCCACTCCCACTGT
CCTTTCCTAATAAAATGAGGAAATTGCATCGCATTGTCTGAGTAGGTGTCATTCTATTCTGGGGGGTGGG
GTGGGGCAGGACAGCAAGGGGGAGGATTGGGAAGACAATAGCAGGCATGCTGGGGATGCGGTGGGCTCTA
TGGCTTCTGAGGCGGAAAGAACCAGCTGGGGCTCTAGGGGGTATCCCC
[124 nt withheld, positions 2919-3042]
C
[91 nt withheld, positions 3044-3134]
A
[49 nt withheld, positions 3136-3184]
CCTTTGACGTTGGAGTCCACGTTCTTT
[37 nt withheld, positions 3212-3248]
ACCCTATCTCGGTCTATTCTTTTGATTTATAAGGGATTTTGCCGATTTCGGCCTATTGGTTAAAAAATGA
GCTGATTTAACAAAAATTTAACGCGAATTAATTCTGTGGAATGTGTGTCAGTTAGGGTGTGGAAAGTCCC
CAGGCTCCCCAGCAGGCAGAAGTATGCAAAGCATGCATCTCAATTAGTCAGCAACCAGGTGTGGAAAGTC
CCCAGGCTCCCCAGCAGGCAGAAGTATGCAAAGCATGCATCTCAATTAGTCAGCAACCATAGTCCCGCCC
CTAACTCCGCCCATCCCGCCCCTAACTCCGCCCAGTTCCGCCCATTCTCCGCCCCATGGCTGACTAATTT
TTTTTATTTATGCAGAGGCCGAGGCCGCCTCTGCCTCTGAGCTATTCCAGAAGTAGTGAGGAGGCTTTTT
TGGAGGCCTAGGCTTTTGCAAAAAGCTCCCGGGAGCTTGTATATCCATTTTCGGATCTGATCAAGAGACA
GGATGAGGATCGTTTCGCATGATTGAACAAGATGGATTGCACGCAGGTTCTCCGGCCGCTTGGGTGGAGA
GGCTATTCGGCTATGACTGGGCACAACAGACAATCGGCTGCTCTGATGCCGCCGTGTTCCGGCTGTCAGC
GCAGGGGCGCCCGGTTCTTTTTGTCAAGACCGACCTGTCCGGTGCCCTGAATGAACTGCAGGACGAGGCA
GCGCGGCTATCGTGGCTGGCCACGACGGGCGTTCCTTGCGCAGCTGTGCTCGACGTTGTCACTGAAGCGG
GAAGGGACTGGCTGCTATTGGGCGAAGTGCCGGGGCAGGATCTCCTGTCATCTCACCTTGCTCCTGCCGA
GAAAGTATCCATCATGGCTGATGCAATGCGGCGGCTGCATACGCTTGATCCGGCTACCTGCCCATTCGAC
CACCAAGCGAAACATCGCATCGAGCGAGCACGTACTCGGATGGAAGCCGGTCTTGTCGATCAGGATGATC
TGGACGAAGAGCATCAGGGGCTCGCGCCAGCCGAACTGTTCGCCAGGCTCAAGGCGCGCATGCCCGACGG
CGAGGATCTCGTCGTGACCCATGGCGATGCCTGCTTGCCGAATATCATGGTGGAAAATGGCCGCTTTTCT
GGATTCATCGACTGTGGCCGGCTGGGTGTGGCGGACCGCTATCAGGACATAGCGTTGGCTACCCGTGATA
TTGCTGAAGAGCTTGGCGGCGAATGGGCTGACCGCTTCCTCGTGCTTTACGGTATCGCCGCTCCCGATTC
GCAGCGCATCGCCTTCTATCGCCTTCTTGACGAGTTCTTCTGAGCGGGACTCTGGGGTTCGAAATGACCG
ACCAAGCGACGCCCAACCTGCCATCACGAGATTTCGATTCCACCGCCGCCTTCTATGAAAGGTTGGGCTT
CGGAATCGTTTTCCGGGACGCCGGCTGGATGATCCTCCAGCGCGGGGATCTCATGCTGGAGTTCTTCGCC
CACCCCAACTTGTTTATTGCAGCTTATAATGGTTACAAATAAAGCAATAGCATCACAAATTTCACAAATA
AAGCATTTTTTTCACTGCATTCTAGTTGTGGTTTGTCCAAACTCATCAATGTATCTTATCATGTCTGTAT
ACCGTCGACCTCTAGCTAGAGCTTGGCGTAATCATGGTCATAGCTGTTTCCTGTGTGAAATTGTTATCCG
CTCACAATTCCACACAACATACGAGCCGGAAGCATAAAGTGTAAAGCCTGGGGTGCCTAATGAGTGAGCT
AACTCACATTAATTGCGTTGCGCTCACTGCCCGCTTTCCAGTCGGGAAACCTGTCGTGCCAGCTGCATTA
ATGAATCGGCCAACGCGCGGGGAGAGGCGGTTTGCGTATTGGGCGCTCTTCCGCTTCCTCGCTCACTGAC
TCGCTGCGCTCGGTCGTTCGGCTGCGGCGAGCGGTATCAGCTCACTCAAAGGCGGTAATACGGTTATCCA
CAGAATCAGGGGATAACGCAGGAAAGAACATGTGAGCAAAAGGCCAGCAAAAGGCCAGGAACCGTAAAAA
GGCCGCGTTGCTGGCGTTTTTCCATAGGCTCCGCCCCCCTGACGAGCATCACAAAAATCGACGCTCAAGT
CAGAGGTGGCGAAACCCGACAGGACTATAAAGATACCAGGCGTTTCCCCCTGGAAGCTCCCTCGTGCGCT
CTCCTGTTCCGACCCTGCCGCTTACCGGATACCTGTCCGCCTTTCTCCCTTCGGGAAGCGTGGCGCTTTC
TCATAGCTCACGCTGTAGGTATCTCAGTTCGGTGTAGGTCGTTCGCTCCAAGCTGGGCTGTGTGCACGAA
CCCCCCGTTCAGCCCGACCGCTGCGCCTTATCCGGTAACTATCGTCTTGAGTCCAACCCGGTAAGACACG
ACTTATCGCCACTGGCAGCAGCCACTGGTAACAGGATTAGCAGAGCGAGGTATGTAGGCGGTGCTACAGA
GTTCTTGAAGTGGTGGCCTAACTACGGCTACACTAGAAGAACAGTATTTGGTATCTGCGCTCTGCTGAAG
CCAGTTACCTTCGGAAAAAGAGTTGGTAGCTCTTGATCCGGCAAACAAACCACCGCTGGTAGCGGTGGTT
TTTTTGTTTGCAAGCAGCAGATTACGCGCAGAAAAAAAGGATCTCAAGAAGATCCTTTGATCTTTTCTAC
GGGGTCTGACGCTCAGTGGAACGAAAACTCACGTTAAGGGATTTTGGTCATGAGATTATCAAAAAGGATC
TTCACCTAGATCCTTTTAAATTAAAAATGAAGTTTTAAATCAATCTAAAGTATATATGAGTAAACTTGGT
CTGACAGTTACCAATGCTTAATCAGTGAGGCACCTATCTCAGCGATCTGTCTATTTCGTTCATCCATAGT
TGCCTGACTCCCCGTCGTGTAGATAACTACGATACGGGAGGGCTTACCATCTGGCCCCAGTGCTGCAATG
ATACCGCGAGACCCACGCTCACCGGCTCCAGATTTATCAGCAATAAACCAGCCAGCCGGAAGGGCCGAGC
GCAGAAGTGGTCCTGCAACTTTATCCGCCTCCATCCAGTCTATTAATTGTTGCCGGGAAGCTAGAGTAAG
TAGTTCGCCAGTTAATAGTTTGCGCAACGTTGTTGCCATTGCTACAGGCATCGTGGTGTCACGCTCGTCG
TTTGGTATGGCTTCATTCAGCTCCGGTTCCCAACGATCAAGGCGAGTTACATGATCCCCCATGTTGTGCA
AAAAAGCGGTTAGCTCCTTCGGTCCTCCGATCGTTGTCAGAAGTAAGTTGGCCGCAGTGTTATCACTCAT
GGTTATGGCAGCACTGCATAATTCTCTTACTGTCATGCCATCCGTAAGATGCTTTTCTGTGACTGGTGAG
TACTCAACCAAGTCATTCTGAGAATAGTGTATGCGGCGACCGAGTTGCTCTTGCCCGGCGTCAATACGGG
ATAATACCGCGCCACATAGCAGAACTTTAAAAGTGCTCATCATTGGAAAACGTTCTTCGGGGCGAAAACT
CTCAAGGATCTTACCGCTGTTGAGATCCAGTTCGATGTAACCCACTCGTGCACCCAACTGATCTTCAGCA
TCTTTTACTTTCACCAGCGTTTCTGGGTGAGCAAAAACAGGAAGGCAAAATGCCGCAAAAAAGGGAATAA
GGGCGACACGGAAATGTTGAATACTCATACTCTTCCTTTTTCAATATTATTGAAGCATTTATCAGGGTTA
TTGTCTCATGAGCGGATACATATTTGAATGTATTTAGAAAAATAAACAAATAGGGGTTCCGCGCACATTT
CCCCGAAAAGTGCCACCTGACGTCGACGGATCGGGAGATCTCCCGATCCCCTATGGTGCACTCTCAGTAC
AATCTGCTCTGATGCCGCATAGTTAAG
